Addgene plasmid #171840: pCAG-mcherry-WIPI2dI92E-cs-TEV-STREP
Purpose: Mammalian expression of human WIPI2d I92E with N-terminal mCherry and C-terminal Strep
Depositing lab: James Hurley. Depositing organization: University of California, Berkeley. Publication: Structural basis for membrane recruitment of ATG16L1 by WIPI2 in autophagy. Strong LM, Chang C, Riley JF, Boecker CA, Flower TG, Buffalo CZ, Ren X, Stavoe AK, Holzbaur EL, Hurley JH. Elife. 2021 Sep 10;10. pii: 70372. doi: 10.7554/eLife.70372. PubMed 34505572.
Backbone
  Vector backbone: pCAG
  Vector type: Mammalian Expression
Growth in bacteria
  Bacterial resistance: Ampicillin, 100 μg/mL
  Growth temperature: 37°C
  Growth strain: DH5alpha
  Copy number: High Copy
Gene/Insert
  Gene/Insert name: WIPI2d
  Species: H. sapiens (human)
  Mutation: I92E
  Entrez Gene: WIPI2 (a.k.a. ATG18B, Atg21, CGI-50, IDDSSA, WIPI-2)
  Tag / fusion protein: mCherry (N terminal on insert); Strep (C terminal on insert)
  Cloning method: Restriction Enzyme; 5′ cloning site Unknown (unknown if destroyed); 3′ cloning site Unknown (unknown if destroyed)
Terms and licenses: Academic/Nonprofit Terms; Industry Terms: Not Available to Industry
How to cite: pCAG-mcherry-WIPI2dI92E-cs-TEV-STREP was a gift from James Hurley (Addgene plasmid # 171840 ; http://n2t.net/addgene:171840 ; RRID:Addgene_171840)
