[The description below was written by a language model from this plasmid's Addgene catalogue record and pLannotate feature annotations shown in this document.]
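Description:
pCAG-mcherry-WIPI2dI92E-cs-TEV-STREP is a 7.0 kb mammalian expression plasmid built on the pCAG backbone for producing a fluorescently labelled, affinity-tagged point mutant of the human autophagy protein WIPI2 (isoform d). It is maintained in E. coli as a high-copy plasmid through a ColE1/pUC-type origin and selected with ampicillin via the β-lactamase gene. The backbone also carries an SV40 origin of replication, which can support episomal amplification in cells expressing SV40 large T antigen, plus vestigial lac promoter/operator and lacI fragments that play no role in the mammalian cassette.

Expression is driven by CAG-type regulatory elements. The annotation identifies the CMV immediate-early enhancer and the chimeric chicken β-actin/rabbit β-globin intron, while the β-actin core promoter expected between them is not called as a separate feature. The open reading frame begins with mCherry, continues through a short linker derived from a multiple cloning site, and then encodes WIPI2d bearing the I92E substitution. The annotation tool matched this segment to the rat orthologue, but the catalogue lists the insert as human. Downstream lie a TEV protease recognition site and Strep-tag sequences annotated as Twin-Strep/Strep-Tag II fragments, so the fusion can be captured on Strep-Tactin resin and the tag then cleaved off. The short HBB fragments flanking the cassette are β-globin exon remnants of the backbone, and a rabbit β-globin polyadenylation signal terminates the transcript.

WIPI2 binds PtdIns3P on early autophagic membranes, and the associated study concerns recruitment of ATG16L1 by WIPI2. The record does not state the functional effect of I92E. The design suits both purification from mammalian cells and fluorescence imaging.
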