Features (pLannotate 1.2.2; 22 found; start..end, strand, type, name):
     63..119     +  CDS            HBB (fragment): HBB_LEPEU - Experimental evidence at protein level: Swiss-Prot protein existence level 1. Involved in oxygen transport from the lung to the various peripheral tissues. From Lepus europaeus (European hare).
    145..852     +  CDS            mCherry: mCherry is a basic (constitutively fluorescent) red fluorescent protein published in 2004, derived from Discosoma sp.. It is reported to be a very rapidly-maturing monomer with low acid sensitivity.
    853..887     +  misc_feature   MCS (fragment): multiple cloning site
    889..2163    +  CDS            Wipi2: WIPI2_RAT - Experimental evidence at protein level: Swiss-Prot protein existence level 1. Component of the autophagy machinery that controls the major intracellular degradation process by which cytoplasmic materials are packaged into autophagosomes and delivered to lysosomes for degradation. Involved in an early step of the formation of preautophagosomal structures. Binds and is activated by phosphatidylinositol 3-phosphate (PtdIns3P) forming on membranes of the endoplasmic reticulum upon activation of the upstream ULK1 and PI3 kinases. Mediates ER-isolation membranes contacts by interacting w
   2170..2189    +  CDS            TEV site (fragment): tobacco etch virus (TEV) protease recognition and cleavage site
   2212..2229    +  CDS            Twin-Strep-tag (fragment): two Strep-Tag®II moieties connected by a linker for enhanced binding to Strep-Tactin®, an engineered form of streptavidin (Schmidt et al., 2013)
   2266..2288    +  CDS            Strep-Tag II (fragment): peptide that binds Strep-Tactin®, an engineered form of streptavidin
   2324..2401    +  CDS            HBB (fragment): HBB_PONPY - Experimental evidence at transcript level: Swiss-Prot protein existence level 2. Involved in oxygen transport from the lung to the various peripheral tissues. From Pongo pygmaeus (Bornean orangutan).
   2472..2527    +  polyA_signal   β-globin poly(A) signal: rabbit β-globin polyadenylation signal (Gil and Proudfoot, 1987)
   2912..2928    -  protein_bind   lac operator: The lac repressor binds to the lac operator to inhibit transcription in E. coli. This inhibition can be relieved by adding lactose or isopropyl-β-D-thiogalactopyranoside (IPTG). lac repressor encoded by lacI
   2936..2966    -  promoter       lac promoter: promoter for the E. coli lac operon
   2981..3002    -  protein_bind   CAP binding site: CAP binding activates transcription in the presence of cAMP. E. coli catabolite activator protein
   3015..3054    -  CDS            lacI (fragment): lac repressor; lacI; The lac repressor binds to the lac operator to inhibit transcription in E. coli. This inhibition can be relieved by adding lactose or isopropyl-β-D-thiogalactopyranoside (IPTG).
   3061..3083    +  promoter       SV40 promoter (fragment): SV40 enhancer and early promoter
   3107..3242    +  rep_origin     SV40 ori: SV40 origin of replication
   3262..3396    +  polyA_signal   SV40 poly(A) signal: SV40 polyadenylation signal
   3398..3452    -  CDS            lacI (fragment): lac repressor; lacI; The lac repressor binds to the lac operator to inhibit transcription in E. coli. This inhibition can be relieved by adding lactose or isopropyl-β-D-thiogalactopyranoside (IPTG).
   3635..4223    -  rep_origin     ori: high-copy-number ColE1/pMB1/pBR322/pUC origin of replication
   4394..5254    -  CDS            AmpR: β-lactamase; bla; confers resistance to ampicillin, carbenicillin, and related antibiotics
   5255..5359    -  promoter       AmpR promoter: bla
   5390..5769    +  enhancer       CMV enhancer: human cytomegalovirus immediate early enhancer
   6049..65      +  intron         chimeric intron (across the origin): chimera between introns from chicken β-actin and rabbit β-globin
>Addgene plasmid #171840 | pCAG-mcherry-WIPI2dI92E-cs-TEV-STREP | addgene full sequence | sequence record 340807 | Addgene NGS Result
GGCGTGTGACCGGCGGCTCTAGAGCCTCTGCTAACCATGTTCATGCCTTCTTCTTTTTCCTACAGCTCCT
GGGCAACGTGCTGGTTATTGTGCTGTCTCATCATTTTGGCAAAGAATTCCTCGATCGACGGTATCGATGC
CACCATGGTGAGCAAGGGCGAGGAGGATAACATGGCCATCATCAAGGAGTTCATGCGCTTCAAGGTGCAC
ATGGAGGGCTCCGTGAACGGCCACGAGTTCGAGATCGAGGGCGAGGGCGAGGGCCGCCCCTACGAGGGCA
CCCAGACCGCCAAGCTGAAGGTGACCAAGGGTGGCCCCCTGCCCTTCGCCTGGGACATCCTGTCCCCTCA
GTTCATGTACGGCTCCAAGGCCTACGTGAAGCACCCCGCCGACATCCCCGACTACTTGAAGCTGTCCTTC
CCCGAGGGCTTCAAGTGGGAGCGCGTGATGAACTTCGAGGACGGCGGCGTGGTGACCGTGACCCAGGACT
CCTCCCTGCAGGACGGCGAGTTCATCTACAAGGTGAAGCTGCGCGGCACCAACTTCCCCTCCGACGGCCC
CGTAATGCAGAAGAAGACCATGGGCTGGGAGGCCTCCTCCGAGCGGATGTACCCCGAGGACGGCGCCCTG
AAGGGCGAGATCAAGCAGAGGCTGAAGCTGAAGGACGGCGGCCACTACGACGCTGAGGTCAAGACCACCT
ACAAGGCCAAGAAGCCCGTGCAGCTGCCCGGCGCCTACAACGTCAACATCAAGTTGGACATCACCTCCCA
CAACGAGGACTACACCATCGTGGAACAGTACGAACGCGCCGAGGGCCGCCACTCCACCGGCGGCATGGAC
GAGCTGTACAAGTCCGGACTCAGATCTCGAGCTCAAGCTTCGAATTCGATGAACCTGGCGAGCCAGAGCG
GGGAGGCCGGCGCCGGCCAGCTGCTCTTCGCCAACTTCAACCAGGACAACACGTCCCTAGCTGTTGGTAG
TAAGTCCGGTTATAAATTTTTCTCCCTTTCTTCTGTGGATAAGCTGGAACAGATCTATGAATGCACCGAT
ACGGAAGATGTGTGCATTGTAGAGAGATTGTTCTCCAGCAGCCTAGTGGCCATCGTGAGCCTTAAAGCAC
CAAGGAAGCTAAAGGTTTGCCACTTTAAGAAGGGAACTGAGGAATGCAACTACAGCTACTCCAACACGAT
TCTGGCTGTGAAGCTCAACAGGCAGAGGCTGATAGTATGCCTGGAGGAGTCCCTGTACATCCACAACATT
CGGGACATGAAGGTGCTGCATACGATCAGGGAGACGCCTCCAAACCCTGCAGGCCTGTGTGCGCTGTCAA
TCAACAACGACAACTGCTACTTGGCGTACCCAGGGAGCGCGACCATCGGAGAGGTGCAGGTCTTCGATAC
CATTAATTTGAGAGCTGCAAACATGATTCCGGCTCACGACAGTCCTTTAGCGGCACTGGCCTTTGACGCA
AGTGGAACTAAACTTGCCACGGCTTCGGAGAAGGGGACCGTGATTAGGGTATTTTCCATTCCAGAAGGAC
AAAAACTCTTTGAGTTTCGGAGAGGAGTAAAGAGGTGCGTGAGCATCTGCTCCCTGGCCTTCAGCATGGA
CGGCATGTTCCTCTCCGCCTCCAGCAACACTGAGACCGTGCACATCTTCAAACTCGAGACTGTGAAAGAA
AAACCCCCAGAGGAGCCCACCACCTGGACCGGGTACTTCGGGAAAGTGCTCATGGCCTCCACCAGCTACC
TGCCTTCCCAAGTGACAGAAATGTTCAACCAGGGCAGAGCCTTCGCCACGGTCCGCCTGCCATTCTGCGG
CCACAAAAACATCTGCTCGCTAGCCACAATTCAGAAGATCCCGCGGTTGTTGGTGGGTGCCGCCGACGGG
TACCTGTACATGTACAACCTGGACCCCCAGGAGGGCGGCGAGTGTGCCCTGATGAAGCAGCACCGGCTGG
ACGGCAGTCTGGAAACGACCAATGAGATCTTGGACTCTGCCTCTCACGACTGCCCCTTAGTCACTCAGAC
ATACGGCGCAGCTGCAGGAAAAGCCTACACAGACGACCTGGGTGCTGTGGGTGGCGCCTGCCTGGAGGAC
GAGGCCAGCGCCCTGCGCCTGGATGAGGACAGCGAGCACCCGCCCATGATTCTTCGGACTGACGGATCGG
AAAACCTGTATTTTCAGGGTGGTACCATGGCGGCCTGGTCACACCCGCAGTTCGAGAAAGGTGGAGGTGC
CCGAGGTGGATCGGGAGGTGGATCGTGGAGCCACCCGCAGTTCGAAAAATGACCCGGGTGATATCTTAAT
TAATTAACTCGAGGAATTCACTCCTCAGGTGCAGGCTGCCTATCAGAAGGTGGTGGCTGGTGTGGCCAAT
GCCCTGGCTCACAAATACCACTGAGATCTTTTTCCCTCTGCCAAAAATTATGGGGACATCATGAAGCCCC
TTGAGCATCTGACTTCTGGCTAATAAAGGAAATTTATTTTCATTGCAATAGTGTGTTGGAATTTTTTGTG
TCTCTCACTCGGAAGGACATATGGGAGGGCAAATCATTTAAAACATCAGAATGAGTATTTGGTTTAGAGT
TTGGCAACATATGCCCATATGCTGGCTGCCATGAACAAAGGTTGGCTATAAAGAGGTCATCAGTATATGA
AACAGCCCCCTGCTGTCCATTCCTTATTCCATAGAAAAGCCTTGACTTGAGGTTAGATTTTTTTTATATT
TTGTTTTGTGTTATTTTTTTCTTTAACATCCCTAAAATTTTCCTTACATGTTTTACTAGCCAGATTTTTC
CTCCTCTCCTGACTACTCCCAGTCATAGCTGTCCCTCTTCTCTTATGGAGATCCCTCGACCTGCAGCCCA
AGCTTGGCGTAATCATGGTCATAGCTGTTTCCTGTGTGAAATTGTTATCCGCTCACAATTCCACACAACA
TACGAGCCGGAAGCATAAAGTGTAAAGCCTGGGGTGCCTAATGAGTGAGCTAACTCACATTAATTGCGTT
GCGCTCACTGCCCGCTTTCCAGTCGGGAAACCTGTCGTGCCAGCGGATCCGCATCTCAATTAGTCAGCAA
CCATAGTCCCGCCCCTAACTCCGCCCATCCCGCCCCTAACTCCGCCCAGTTCCGCCCATTCTCCGCCCCA
TGGCTGACTAATTTTTTTTATTTATGCAGAGGCCGAGGCCGCCTCGGCCTCTGAGCTATTCCAGAAGTAG
TGAGGAGGCTTTTTTGGAGGCCTAGGCTTTTGCAAAAAGCTAACTTGTTTATTGCAGCTTATAATGGTTA
CAAATAAAGCAATAGCATCACAAATTTCACAAATAAAGCATTTTTTTCACTGCATTCTAGTTGTGGTTTG
TCCAAACTCATCAATGTATCTTATCATGTCTGGATCCGCTGCATTAATGAATCGGCCAACGCGCGGGGAG
AGGCGGTTTGCGTATTGGGCGCTCTTCCGCTTCCTCGCTCACTGACTCGCTGCGCTCGGTCGTTCGGCTG
CGGCGAGCGGTATCAGCTCACTCAAAGGCGGTAATACGGTTATCCACAGAATCAGGGGATAACGCAGGAA
AGAACATGTGAGCAAAAGGCCAGCAAAAGGCCAGGAACCGTAAAAAGGCCGCGTTGCTGGCGTTTTTCCA
TAGGCTCCGCCCCCCTGACGAGCATCACAAAAATCGACGCTCAAGTCAGAGGTGGCGAAACCCGACAGGA
CTATAAAGATACCAGGCGTTTCCCCCTGGAAGCTCCCTCGTGCGCTCTCCTGTTCCGACCCTGCCGCTTA
CCGGATACCTGTCCGCCTTTCTCCCTTCGGGAAGCGTGGCGCTTTCTCATAGCTCACGCTGTAGGTATCT
CAGTTCGGTGTAGGTCGTTCGCTCCAAGCTGGGCTGTGTGCACGAACCCCCCGTTCAGCCCGACCGCTGC
GCCTTATCCGGTAACTATCGTCTTGAGTCCAACCCGGTAAGACACGACTTATCGCCACTGGCAGCAGCCA
CTGGTAACAGGATTAGCAGAGCGAGGTATGTAGGCGGTGCTACAGAGTTCTTGAAGTGGTGGCCTAACTA
CGGCTACACTAGAAGAACAGTATTTGGTATCTGCGCTCTGCTGAAGCCAGTTACCTTCGGAAAAAGAGTT
GGTAGCTCTTGATCCGGCAAACAAACCACCGCTGGTAGCGGTGGTTTTTTTGTTTGCAAGCAGCAGATTA
CGCGCAGAAAAAAAGGATCTCAAGAAGATCCTTTGATCTTTTCTACGGGGTCTGACGCTCAGTGGAACGA
AAACTCACGTTAAGGGATTTTGGTCATGAGATTATCAAAAAGGATCTTCACCTAGATCCTTTTAAATTAA
AAATGAAGTTTTAAATCAATCTAAAGTATATATGAGTAAACTTGGTCTGACAGTTACCAATGCTTAATCA
GTGAGGCACCTATCTCAGCGATCTGTCTATTTCGTTCATCCATAGTTGCCTGACTCCCCGTCGTGTAGAT
AACTACGATACGGGAGGGCTTACCATCTGGCCCCAGTGCTGCAATGATACCGCGAGACCCACGCTCACCG
GCTCCAGATTTATCAGCAATAAACCAGCCAGCCGGAAGGGCCGAGCGCAGAAGTGGTCCTGCAACTTTAT
CCGCCTCCATCCAGTCTATTAATTGTTGCCGGGAAGCTAGAGTAAGTAGTTCGCCAGTTAATAGTTTGCG
CAACGTTGTTGCCATTGCTACAGGCATCGTGGTGTCACGCTCGTCGTTTGGTATGGCTTCATTCAGCTCC
GGTTCCCAACGATCAAGGCGAGTTACATGATCCCCCATGTTGTGCAAAAAAGCGGTTAGCTCCTTCGGTC
CTCCGATCGTTGTCAGAAGTAAGTTGGCCGCAGTGTTATCACTCATGGTTATGGCAGCACTGCATAATTC
TCTTACTGTCATGCCATCCGTAAGATGCTTTTCTGTGACTGGTGAGTACTCAACCAAGTCATTCTGAGAA
TAGTGTATGCGGCGACCGAGTTGCTCTTGCCCGGCGTCAATACGGGATAATACCGCGCCACATAGCAGAA
CTTTAAAAGTGCTCATCATTGGAAAACGTTCTTCGGGGCGAAAACTCTCAAGGATCTTACCGCTGTTGAG
ATCCAGTTCGATGTAACCCACTCGTGCACCCAACTGATCTTCAGCATCTTTTACTTTCACCAGCGTTTCT
GGGTGAGCAAAAACAGGAAGGCAAAATGCCGCAAAAAAGGGAATAAGGGCGACACGGAAATGTTGAATAC
TCATACTCTTCCTTTTTCAATATTATTGAAGCATTTATCAGGGTTATTGTCTCATGAGCGGATACATATT
TGAATGTATTTAGAAAAATAAACAAATAGGGGTTCCGCGCACATTTCCCCGAAAAGTGCCACCTGGGTCG
ACATTGATTATTGACTAGTTATTAATAGTAATCAATTACGGGGTCATTAGTTCATAGCCCATATATGGAG
TTCCGCGTTACATAACTTACGGTAAATGGCCCGCCTGGCTGACCGCCCAACGACCCCCGCCCATTGACGT
CAATAATGACGTATGTTCCCATAGTAACGCCAATAGGGACTTTCCATTGACGTCAATGGGTGGAGTATTT
ACGGTAAACTGCCCACTTGGCAGTACATCAAGTGTATCATATGCCAAGTACGCCCCCTATTGACGTCAAT
GACGGTAAATGGCCCGCCTGGCATTATGCCCAGTACATGACCTTATGGGACTTTCCTACTTGGCAGTACA
TCTACGTATTAGTCATCGCTATTACCATGGTCGAGGTGAGCCCCACGTTCTGCTTCACTCTCCCCATCTC
CCCCCCCTCCCCACCCCCAATTTTGTATTTATTTATTTTTTAATTATTTTGTGCAGCGATGGGGGCGGGG
GGGGGGGGGGGGSGCGCSCCRGGSGGGGSGGGGSGGGGSGRGGGGSGGGGSGGGGSGRGGSGGRGRGGKG
SGGCGGCAGCCAATCAGAGCGGCGCGCTCCGAAAGTTTCCTTTTATGGCGAGGCGGCGGCGGCGGCGGCC
CTATAAAAAGCGAAGCGCGCGGCGGGCGGGAGTCGCTGCGCGCTGCCTTCGCCCCGTGCCCCGCTCCGCC
GCCGCCTCGCGCCGCCCGCCCCGGCTCTGACTGACCGCGTTACTCCCACAGGTGAGCGGGCGGGACGGCC
CTTCTCCTCCGGGCTGTAATTAGCGCTTGGTTTAATGACGGCTTGTTTCTTTTCTGTGGCTGCGTGAAAG
CCTTGAGGGGCTCCGGGAGGGCCCTTTGTGCGGGGGGAGCGGCTCGGGGGGTGCGTGCGTGTGTGTGTGC
GTGGGGAGCGCCGCGTGCGGCTCCGCGCTGCCCGGCGGCTGTGAGCGCTGCGGGCGCGGCGCGGGGCTTT
GTGCGCTCCGCAGTGTGCGCGAGGGGAGCGCGGCCGGGGGCGGTGCCCCGCGGTGCGGGGGGGGCTGCGA
GGGGAACAAAGGCTGCGTGCGGGGTGTGTGCGTGGGGGGGTGAGCAGGGGGTGTGGGCGCGTCGGTCGGG
CTGCAACCCCCCCTGCACCCCCCTCCCCGAGTTGCTGAGCACGGCCCGGCTTCGGGTGCGGGGCTCCGTA
CGGGGCGTGGCGCGGGGCTCGCCGTGCCGGGCGGGGGGTGGCGGCAGGKGGGGGTGCCGGGCGGGGCGGG
GCCGCCTCGGGCCGGGGRGGGCTCGGGGGAGGGGCGCGGCGGCCCCCGGAGCGCCGGCGGCTGTCGAGGC
GCGGCGAGCCGCAGCCATTGCCTTTTATGGTAATCGTGCGAGAGGGCGCAGGGACTTCCTTTGTCCCAAA
TCTGTGCGGAGCCGAAATCTGGGAGGCGCCGCCGCACCCCCTCTAGCGGGCGCGGGGCGAAGCGGTGCGG
CGCCGGCAGGAAGGAAATGGGCGGGGAGGGCCTTCGTGCGTCGCCGCGCCGCCGTCCCCTTCTCCCTCTC
CAGCCTCGGGGCTGTCCGCGGGGGGACGGCTGCCTTCGGGGGGGACGGGGCAGGGCGGGGTTCGGCTTCT
